>Addgene plasmid #62862 | p0521s | depositor full sequence | sequence record 103792 | Full sequence
TCGAGCTGGTTGCCCTCGCCGCTGGGCTGGCGGCCGTCTATGGCCCTGCAAACGCGCCAGAAACGCCGTC
GAAGCCGTGTGCGAGACACCGCGGCCGGCCGCCGGCGTTGTGGATACCTCGCGGAAAACTTGGCCCTCAC
TGACAGATGAGGGGCGGACGTTGACACTTGAGGGGCCGACTCACCCGGCGCGGCGTTGACAGATGAGGGG
CAGGCTCGATTTCGGCCGGCGACGTGGAGCTGGCCAGCCTCGCAAATCGGCGAAAACGCCTGATTTTACG
CGAGTTTCCCACAGATGATGTGGACAAGCCTGGGGATAAGTGCCCTGCGGTATTGACACTTGAGGGGCGC
GACTACTGACAGATGAGGGGCGCGATCCTTGACACTTGAGGGGCAGAGTGCTGACAGATGAGGGGCGCAC
CTATTGACATTTGAGGGGCTGTCCACAGGCAGAAAATCCAGCATTTGCAAGGGTTTCCGCCCGTTTTTCG
GCCACCGCTAACCTGTCTTTTAACCTGCTTTTAAACCAATATTTATAAACCTTGTTTTTAACCAGGGCTG
CGCCCTGTGCGCGTGACCGCGCACGCCGAAGGGGGGTGCCCCCCCTTCTCGAACCCTCCCGGTCGAGTGA
GCGAGGAAGCACCAGGGAACAGCACTTATATATTCTGCTTACACACGATGCCTGAAAAAACTTCCCTTGG
GGTTATCCACTTATCCACGGGGATATTTTTATAATTATTTTTTTTATAGTTTTTAGATCTTCTTTTTTAG
AGCGCCTTGTAGGCCTTTATCCATGCTGGTTCTAGAGAAGGTGTTGTGACAAATTGCCCTTTCAGTGTGA
CAAATCACCCTCAAATGACAGTCCTGTCTGTGACAAATTGCCCTTAACCCTGTGACAAATTGCCCTCAGA
AGAAGCTGTTTTTTCACAAAGTTATCCCTGCTTATTGACTCTTTTTTATTTAGTGTGACAATCTAAAAAC
TTGTCACACTTCACATGGATCTGTCATGGCGGAAACAGCGGTTATCAATCACAAGAAACGTAAAAATAGC
CCGCGAATCGTCCAGTCAAACGACCTCACTGAGGCGGCATATAGTCTCTCCCGGGATCAAAAACGTATGC
TGTATCTGTTCGTTGACCAGATCAGAAAATCTGATGGCACCCTACAGGAACATGACGGTATCTGCGAGAT
CCATGTTGCTAAATATGCTGAAATATTCGGATTGACCTCTGCGGAAGCCAGTAAGGATATACGGCAGGCA
TTGAAGAGTTTCGCGGGGAAGGAAGTGGTTTTTTATCGCCCTGAAGAGGATGCCGGCGATGAAAAAGGCT
ATGAATCTTTTCCTTGGTTTATCAAACGTGCGCACAGTCCATCCAGAGGGCTTTACAGTGTACATATCAA
CCCATATCTCATTCCCTTCTTTATCGGGTTACAGAACCGGTTTACGCAGTTTCGGCTTAGTGAAACAAAA
GAAATCACCAATCCGTATGCCATGCGTTTATACGAATCCCTGTGTCAGTATCGTAAGCCGGATGGCTCAG
GCATCGTCTCTCTGAAAATCGACTGGATCATAGAGCGTTACCAGCTGCCTCAAAGTTACCAGCGTATGCC
TGACTTCCGCCGCCGCTTCCTGCAGGTCTGTGTTAATGAGATCAACAGCAGAACTCCAATGCGCCTCTCA
TACATTGAGAAAAAGAAAGGCCGCCAGACGACTCATATCGTATTTTCCTTCCGCGATATCACTTCCATGA
CGACAGGATAGTCTGAGGGTTATCTGTCACAGATTTGAGGGTGGTTCGTCACATTTGTTCTGACCTACTG
AGGGTAATTTGTCACAGTTTTGCTGTTTCCTTCAGCCTGCATGGATTTTCTCATACTTTTTGAACTGTAA
TTTTTAAGGAAGCCAAATTTGAGGGCAGTTTGTCACAGTTGATTTCCTTCTCTTTCCCTTCGTCATGTGA
CCTGATATCGGGGGTTAGTTCGTCATCATTGATGAGGGTTGATTATCACAGTTTATTACTCTGAATTGGC
TATCCGCGTGTGTACCTCTACCTGGAGTTTTTCCCACGGTGGATATTTCTTCTTGCGCTGAGCGTAAGAG
CTATCTGACAGAACAGTTCTTCTTTGCTTCCTCGCCAGTTCGCTCGCTATGCTCGGTTACACGGCTGCGG
CGAGCATCACGTGCTATAAAAATAATTATAATTTAAATTTTTTAATATAAATATATAAATTAAAAATAGA
AAGTAAAAAAAGAAATTAAAGAAAAAATAGTTTTTGTTTTCCGAAGATGTAAAAGACTCTAGGGGGATCG
CCAACAAATACTACCTTTTACCTTGCTCTTCCTGCTCTCAGGTATTAATGCCGAATTGTTTCATCTTGTC
TGTGTAGAAGACCACACACGAAAATCCTGTGATTTTACATTTTACTTATCGTTAATCGAATGTATATCTA
TTTAATCTGCTTTTCTTGTCTAATAAATATATATGTAAAGTACGCTTTTTGTTGAAATTTTTTAAACCTT
TGTTTATTTTTTTTTCTTCATTCCGTAACTCTTCTACCTTCTTTATTTACTTTCTAAAATCCAAATACAA
AACATAAAAATAAATAAACACAGAGTAAATTCCCAAATTATTCCATCATTAAAAGATACGAGGCGCGTGT
AAGTTACAGGCAAGCGATCCTAGTACACTCTATATTTTTTTATGCCTCGGTAATGATTTTCATTTTTTTT
TTCCACCTAGCGGATGACTCTTTTTTTTTCTTAGCGATTGGCATTATCACATAATGAATTATACATTATA
TAAAGTAATGTGATTTCTTCGAAGAATATACTAAAAAATGAGCAGGCAAGATAAACGAAGGCAAAGATGA
CAGAGCAGAAAGCCCTAGTAAAGCGTATTACAAATGAAACCAAGATTCAGATTGCGATCTCTTTAAAGGG
TGGTCCCCTAGCGATAGAGCACTCGATCTTCCCAGAAAAAGAGGCAGAAGCAGTAGCAGAACAGGCCACA
CAATCGCAAGTGATTAACGTCCACACAGGTATAGGGTTTCTGGACCATATGATACATGCTCTGGCCAAGC
ATTCCGGCTGGTCGCTAATCGTTGAGTGCATTGGTGACTTACACATAGACGACCATCACACCACTGAAGA
CTGCGGGATTGCTCTCGGTCAAGCTTTTAAAGAGGCCCTAGGGGCCGTGCGTGGAGTAAAAAGGTTTGGA
TCAGGATTTGCGCCTTTGGATGAGGCACTTTCCAGAGCGGTGGTAGATCTTTCGAACAGGCCGTACGCAG
TTGTCGAACTTGGTTTGCAAAGGGAGAAAGTAGGAGATCTCTCTTGCGAGATGATCCCGCATTTTCTTGA
AAGCTTTGCAGAGGCTAGCAGAATTACCCTCCACGTTGATTGTCTGCGAGGCAAGAATGATCATCACCGT
AGTGAGAGTGCGTTCAAGGCTCTTGCGGTTGCCATAAGAGAAGCCACCTCGCCCAATGGTACCAACGATG
TTCCCTCCACCAAAGGTGTTCTTATGTAGTTTTACACAGGAGTCTGGACTTGACGCTAGTGATAATAAGT
GACTGAGGTATGTGCTCTTCTTATCTCCTTTTGTAGTGTTGCTCTTATTTTAAACAACTTTGCGGTTTTT
TGATGACTTTGCGATTTTGTTGTTGCTTTGCAGTAAATTGCAAGATTTAATAAAAAAACGCAAAGCAATG
ATTAAAGGATGTTCAGAATGAAACTCATGGAAACACTTAACCAGTGCATAAACGCTGGTCATGAAATGAC
GAAGGCTATCGCCATTGCACAGTTTAATGATGACAGCCCGGAAGCGAGGAAAATAACCCGGCGCTGGAGA
ATAGGTGAAGCAGCGGATTTAGTTGGGGTTTCTTCTCAGGCTATCAGAGATGCCGAGAAAGCAGGGCGAC
TACCGCACCCGGATATGGAAATTCGAGGACGGGTTGAGCAACGTGTTGGTTATACAATTGAACAAATTAA
TCATATGCGTGATGTGTTTGGTACGCGATTGCGACGTGCTGAAGACGTATTTCCACCGGTGATCGGGGTT
GCTGCCCATAAAGGTGGCGTTTACAAAACCTCAGTTTCTGTTCATCTTGCTCAGGATCTGGCTCTGAAGG
GGCTACGTGTTTTGCTCGTGGAAGGTAACGACCCCCAGGGAACAGCCTCAATGTATCACGGATGGGTACC
AGATCTTCATATTCATGCAGAAGACACTCTCCTGCCTTTCTATCTTGGGGAAAAGGACGATGTCACTTAT
GCAATAAAGCCCACTTGCTGGCCGGGGCTTGACATTATTCCTTCCTGTCTGGCTCTGCACCGTATTGAAA
CTGAGTTAATGGGCAAATTTGATGAAGGTAAACTGCCCACCGATCCACACCTGATGCTCCGACTGGCCAT
TGAAACTGTTGCTCATGACTATGATGTCATAGTTATTGACAGCGCGCCTAACCTGGGTATCGGCACGATT
AATGTCGTATGTGCTGCTGATGTGCTGATTGTTCCCACGCCTGCTGAGTTGTTTGACTACACCTCCGCAC
TGCAGTTTTTCGATATGCTTCGTGATCTGCTCAAGAACGTTGATCTTAAAGGGTTCGAGCCTGATGTACG
TATTTTGCTTACCAAATACAGCAATAGCAATGGCTCTCAGTCCCCGTGGATGGAGGAGCAAATTCGGGAT
GCCTGGGGAAGCATGGTTCTAAAAAATGTTGTACGTGAAACGGATGAAGTTGGTAAAGGTCAGATCCGGA
TGAGAACTGTTTTTGAACAGGCCATTGATCAACGCTCTTCAACTGGTGCCTGGAGAAATGCTCTTTCTAT
TTGGGAACCTGTCTGCAATGAAATTTTCGATCGTCTGATTAAACCACGCTGGGAGATTAGATAATGAAGC
GTGCGCCTGTTATTCCAAAACATACGCTCAATACTCAACCGGTTGAAGATACTTCGTTATCGACACCAGC
TGCCCCGATGGTGGATTCGTTAATTGCGCGCGTAGGAGTAATGGCTCGCGGTAATGCCATTACTTTGCCT
GTATGTGGTCGGGATGTGAAGTTTACTCTTGAAGTGCTCCGGGGTGATAGTGTTGAGAAGACCTCTCGGG
TATGGTCAGGTAATGAACGTGACCAGGAGCTGCTTACTGAGGACGCACTGGATGATCTCATCCCTTCTTT
TCTACTGACTGGTCAACAGACACCGGCGTTCGGTCGAAGAGTATCTGGTGTCATAGAAATTGCCGATGGG
AGTCGCCGTCGTAAAGCTGCTGCACTTACCGAAAGTGATTATCGTGTTCTGGTTGGCGAGCTGGATGATG
AGCAGATGGCTGCATTATCCAGATTGGGTAACGATTATCGCCCAACAAGTGCTTATGAACGTGGTCAGCG
TTATGCAAGCCGATTGCAGAATGAATTTGCTGGAAATATTTCTGCGCTGGCTGATGCGGAAAATATTTCA
CGTAAGATTATTACCCGCTGTATCAACACCGCCAAATTGCCTAAATCAGTTGTTGCTCTTTTTTCTCACC
CCGGTGAACTATCTGCCCGGTCAGGTGATGCACTTCAAAAAGCCTTTACAGATAAAGAGGAATTACTTAA
GCAGCAGGCATCTAACCTTCATGAGCAGAAAAAAGCTGGGGTGATATTTGAAGCTGAAGAAGTTATCACT
CTTTTAACTTCTGTGCTTAAAACGTCATCTGCATCAAGAACTAGTTTAAGCTCACGACATCAGTTTGCTC
CTGGAGCGACAGTATTGTATAAGGGCGATAAAATGGTGCTTAACCTGGACAGGTCTCGTGTTCCAACTGA
GTGTATAGAGAAAATTGAGGCCATTCTTAAGGAACTTGAAAAGCCAGCACCCTGATGCGACCTCGTTTTA
GTCTACGTTTATCTGTCTTTACTTAATGTCCTTTGTTACAGGCCAGAAAGCATAACTGGCCTGAATATTC
TCTCTGGGCCCACTGTTCCACTTGTATCGTCGGTCTGATAATCAGACTGGGACCACGGTCCCACTCGTAT
CGTCGGTCTGATTATTAGTCTGGGACCACGGTCCCACTCGTATCGTCGGTCTGATTATTAGTCTGGGACC
ACGGTCCCACTCGTATCGTCGGTCTGATAATCAGACTGGGACCACGGTCCCACTCGTATCGTCGGTCTGA
TTATTAGTCTGGGACCATGGTCCCACTCGTATCGTCGGTCTGATTATTAGTCTGGGACCACGGTCCCACT
CGTATCGTCGGTCTGATTATTAGTCTGGAACCACGGTCCCACTCGTATCGTCGGTCTGATTATTAGTCTG
GGACCACGGTCCCACTCGTATCGTCGGTCTGATTATTAGTCTGGGACCACGATCCCACTCGTGTTGTCGG
TCTGATTATCGGTCTGGGACCACGGTCCCACTTGTATTGTCGATCAGACTATCAGCGTGAGACTACGATT
CCATCAATGCCTGTCAAGGGCAAGTATTGACATGTCGTCGTAACCTGTAGAACGGAGTAACCTCGGTGTG
CGGTTGTATGCCTGCTGTGGATTGCTGCTGTGTCCTGCTTATCCACAACATTTTGCGCACGGTTATGTGG
ACAAAATACCTGGTTACCCAGGCCGTGCCGGCACGTTAACCGGGCTGCATCCGATGCAAGTGTGTCGCTG
TCGACGAGCTCGCGAGCTCGGACATGAGGTTGCCCCGTATTCAGTGTCGCTGATTTGTATTGTCTGAAGT
TGTTTTTACGTTAAGTTGATGCAGATCAATTAATACGATACCTGCGTCATAATTGATTATTTGACGTGGT
TTGATGGCCTCCACGCACGTTGTGATATGTAGATGATAATCATTATCACTTTACGGGTCCTTTCCGGTGA
TCCGACAGGTTACGGGGCGGCGACCTCGCGGGTTTTCGCTATTTATGAAAATTTTCCGGTTTAAGGCGTT
TCCGTTCTTCTTCGTCATAACTTAATGTTTTTATTTAAAATACCCTCTGAAAAGAAAGGAAACGACAGGT
GCTGAAAGCGAGCTTTTTGGCCTCTGTCGTTTCCTTTCTCTGTTTTTGTCCGTGGAATGAACAATGGAAG
TCCGAGCTCATCGCTAATAACTTCGTATAGCATACATTATACGAAGTTATATTCGATGCGGCCGCAAGGG
GTTCGCGTCAGCGGGTGTTGGCGGGTGTCGGGGCTGGCTTAACTATGCGGCATCAGAGCAGATTGTACTG
AGAGTGCACCATATGCGGTGTGAAATACCACACAGATGCGTAAGGAGAAAATACCGCATCAGGCGCCATT
CGCCATTCAGCTGCGCAACTGTTGGGAAGGGCGATCGGTGCGGGCCTCTTCGCTATTACGCCAGCTGGCG
AAAGGGGGATGTGCTGCAAGGCGATTAAGTTGGGTAACGCCAGGGTTTTCCCAGTCACGACGTTGTAAAA
CGACGGCCAGTGAATTGTAATACGACTCACTATAGGGCGAATTCGAGCTCGGTACCCGGGGATCCTCTAG
AGTCGACCTGCAGGCATGCAAGCTTGAGTATTCTATAGTCTCACCTAAATAGCTTGGCGTAATCATGGTC
ATAGCTGTTTCCTGTGTGAAATTGTTATCCGCTCACAATTCCACACAACATACGAGCCGGAAGCATAAAG
TGTAAAGCCTGGGGTGCCTAATGAGTGAGCTAACTCACATTAATTGCGTTGCGCTCACTGCCCGCTTTCC
AGTCGGGAAACCTGTCGTGCCAGCTGCATTAATGAATCGGCCAACGCGAACCCCTTGCGGCCGCCCGGGC
CGTCGACCAATTCTCATGTTTGACAGCTTATCATCGAATTTCTGCCATTCATCCGCTTATTATCACTTAT
TCAGGCGTAGCAACCAGGCGTTTAAGGGCACCAATAACTGCCTTAAAAAAATTACGCCCCGCCCTGCCAC
TCATCGCAGTACTGTTGTAATTCATTAAGCATTCTGCCGACATGGAAGCCATCACAAACGGCATGATGAA
CCTGAATCGCCAGCGGCATCAGCACCTTGTCGCCTTGCGTATAATATTTGCCCATGGTGAAAACGGGGGC
GAAGAAGTTGTCCATATTGGCCACGTTTAAATCAAAACTGGTGAAACTCACCCAGGGATTGGCTGAGACG
AAAAACATATTCTCAATAAACCCTTTAGGGAAATAGGCCAGGTTTTCACCGTAACACGCCACATCTTGCG
AATATATGTGTAGAAACTGCCGGAAATCGTCGTGGTATTCACTCCAGAGCGATGAAAACGTTTCAGTTTG
CTCATGGAAAACGGTGTAACAAGGGTGAACACTATCCCATATCACCAGCTCACCGTCTTTCATTGCCATA
CGAAATTCCGGATGAGCATTCATCAGGCGGGCAAGAATGTGAATAAAGGCCGGATAAAACTTGTGCTTAT
TTTTCTTTACGGTCTTTAAAAAGGCCGTAATATCCAGCTGAACGGTCTGGTTATAGGTACATTGAGCAAC
TGACTGAAATGCCTCAAAATGTTCTTTACGATGCCATTGGGATATATCAACGGTGGTATATCCAGTGATT
TTTTTCTCCATTTTAGCTTCCTTAGCTCCTGAAAATCTCGATAACTCAAAAAATACGCCCGGTAGTGATC
TTATTTCATTATGGTGAAAGTTGGAACCTCTTACGTGCCGATCAACGTCTCATTTTCGCCAAAAGTTGGC
CCAGGGCTTCCCGGTATCAACAGGGACACCAGGATTTATTTATTCTGCGAAGTGATCTTCCGTCACAGGT
ATTTATTCGCGATAAGCTCATGGAGCGGCGTAACCGTCGCACAGGAAGGACAGAGAAAGCGCGGATCTGG
GAAGTGACGGACAGAACGGTCAGGACCTGGATTGGGGAGGCGGTTGCCGCCGCTGCTGCTGACGGTGTGA
CGTTCTCTGTTCCGGTCACACCACATACGTTCCGCCATTCCTATGCGATGCACATGCTGTATGCCGGTAT
ACCGCTGAAAGTTCTGCAAAGCCTGATGGGACATAAGTCCATCAGTTCAACGGAAGTCTACACGAAGGTT
TTTGCGCTGGATGTGGCTGCCCGGCACCGGGTGCAGTTTGCGATGCCGGAGTCTGATGCGGTTGCGATGC
TGAAACAATTATCCTGAGAATAAATGCCTTGGCCTTTATATGGAAATGTGGAACTGAGTGGATATGCTGT
TTTTGTCTGTTAAACAGAGAAGCTGGCTGTTATCCACTGAGAAGCGAACGAAACAGTCGGGAAAATCTCC
CATTATCGTAGAGATCCGCATTATTAATCTCAGGAGCCTGTGTAGCGTTTATAGGAAGTAGTGTTCTGTC
ATGATGCCTGCAAGCGGTAACGAAAACGATTTGAATATGCCTTCAGGAACAATAGAAATCTTCGTGCGGT
GTTACGTTGAAGTGGAGCGGATTATGTCAGCAATGGACAGAACAACCTAATGAACACAGAACCATGATGT
GGTCTGTCCTTTTACAGCCAGTAGTGCTCGCCGCAGTCGAGCGACAGGGCGAAGCCCACCATGATTACGC
CAAGCTCGAAATTAACCCTCACTAAAGGGAACAAAAGCTGGTACCTAACAGGATTAGTGCAATTCGAGTT
GAATCACTGGGAAAAACATTGTCTTCTTTTTTATATTATCATTTGCATTAGTGCTGCAGTCGTAGATACT
TGTTGGTTGAAAGACATCAGCTGGGAGGGACTGGACTAGCGTTTGGTAAGGAGACATACCTGTTAACGTT
GGTTGCAAAATTCCATTTCGCGATTTATGTTATCTGTAAATCCTGATTTGTCTGGAATTCTTGATACTTC
CGTTTTTTTAGAGGCCAATGATTAGCATCGGCGATTCTCAAAATAGCATTTTCGACATGCGGTGCTGATT
TCATAAACATAGACAACGCTTTTACATGTAAAAGTAACTTGCGGACTTGGAACAGTGCTCTGTTTTTGGT
GTGAACGTAACTCAGCAATATTTCTGTGCTAGCAAGGTTTTTTATGATCGACCGAAGATCTCAAAACTCC
GGGTCTTTCAACTGTCTGACTAGACCATGTTCGTAACGTCGGACAGCAGCTTTCGTTGTACTGGTAGAAT
TTCTACGTGCGAAGCACGTGTAGGCAGGTTGAACGACGATCCCTGCCGATGGATGGATTGGCACGCGGCG
GAACGCTTTCGTGATCTACACCACCTGGATCTTCACATATCTTCGAAATCGAAAAATTAACCAAGTCGAC
GGTATCGATAATATTCTAGCTGAGGGTACCCATGGCCAAGTTGACCAGTGCCGTTCCGGTGCTCACCGCG
CGCGACGTCGCCGGAGCGGTCGAGTTCTGGACCGACCGGCTCGGGTTCTCCCGGGACTTCGTGGAGGACG
ACTTCGCCGGTGTGGTCCGGGACGACGTGACCCTGTTCATCAGCGCGGTCCAGGACCAGGTGGTGCCGGA
CAACACCCTGGCCTGGGTGTGGGTGCGCGGCCTGGACGAGCTGTACGCCGAGTGGTCGGAGGTCGTGTCC
ACGAACTTCCGGGACGCCTCCGGGCCGGCCATGACCGAGATCGGCGAGCAGCCGTGGGGGCGGGAGTTCG
CCCTGCGCGACCCGGCCGGCAACTGCGTGCACTTCGTGGCCGAGGAGCAGGACTGACCGACGCCGACCAA
CACCGCCGGTCCGACGCGGCCCGACGGGTCCGAGGCCTCGGAGATCTGGGCCCATGCGGCCGCAACAACT
ACCTCGACTTTGGCTGGGACACTTTCAGTGAGGACAAGAAGCTTCAGAAGCGTGCTATCGAACTCAACCA
GGGACGTGCGGCACAAATGGGCATCCTTGCTCTCATGGTGCACGAACAGTTGGGAGTCTCTATCCTTCCT
TAAAAATTTAATTTTCATTAGTTGCAGTCACTCCGCTTTGGTTTCACAGTCAGGAATAACACTAGCTCGT
CTTCACGTAACTATAACGGTCCTAAGGTAGCGAACGTTGCAGGCCATGCTGTCCAGGCAGGTAGATGACG
ACCATCAGGGACAGCTTCAAGGATCGCTCGCGGCTCTTACCAGCCTAACTTCGATCATTGGACCGCTGAT
CGTCACGGCGATTTATGCCGCCTCGGCGAGCACATGGAACGGGTTGGCATGGATTGTAGGCGCCGCCCTA
TACCTTGTCTGCCTCCCCGCGTTGCGTCGCGGTGCATGGAGCCGGGCCACCTCGACCTGAATGGAAGCCG
GCGGCACCTCGCTAACGGATTCACCACTCCAAGAATTGGAGCCAATCAATTCTTGCGGAGAACTGTGAAT
GCGCAAACCAACCCTTGGCAGAACATATCCATCGCGTCCGCCATCTCCAGCAGCCGCACGCGGCGCATCG
GGGGGGGGGGGGGTTTCAATTCATCATTTTTTTTTTATTCTTTTTTTTGATTTCGGTTTCCTTGAAATTT
TTTTGATTCGGTAATCTCCGAACAGAAGGAAGAACGAAGGAAGGAGCACAGACTTAGATTGGTATATATA
CGCATATGTAGTGTTGAAGAAACATGAAATTGCCCAGTATTCTTAACCCAACTGCACAGAACAAAAACCT
GCAGGAAACGAAGATAAATCATGTCGAAAGCTACATATAAGGAACGTGCTGCTACTCATCCTAGTCCTGT
TGCTGCCAAGCTATTTAATATCATGCACGAAAAGCAAACAAACTTGTGTGCTTCATTGGATGTTCGTACC
ACCAAGGAATTACTGGAGTTAGTTGAAGCATTAGGTCCCAAAATTTGTTTACTAAAAACACATGTGGATA
TCTTGACTGATTTTTCCATGGAGGGCACAGTTAAGCCGCTAAAGGCATTATCCGCCAAGTACAATTTTTT
ACTCTTCGAAGACAGAAAATTTGCTGACATTGGTAATACAGTCAAATTGCAGTACTCTGCGGGTGTATAC
AGAATAGCAGAATGGGCAGACATTACGAATGCACACGGTGTGGTGGGCCCAGGTATTGTTAGCGGTTTGA
AGCAGGCGGCGGAAGAAGTAACAAAGGAACCTAGAGGCCTTTTGATGTTAGCAGAATTGTCATGCAAGGG
CTCCCTAGCTACTGGAGAATATACTAAGGGTACTGTTGACATTGCGAAGAGCGACAAAGATTTTGTTATC
GGCTTTATTGCTCAAAGAGACATGGGTGGAAGAGATGAAGGTTACGATTGGTTGATTATGACACCCGGTG
TGGGTTTAGATGACAAGGGAGACGCATTGGGTCAACAGTATAGAACCGTGGATGATGTGGTCTCTACAGG
ATCTGACATTATTATTGTTGGAAGAGGACTATTTGCAAAGGGAAGGGATGCTAAGGTAGAGGGTGAACGT
TACAGAAAAGCAGGCTGGGAAGCATATTTGAGAAGATGCGGCCAGCAAAACTAAAAAACTGTATTATAAG
TAAATGCATGTATACTAAACTCACAAATTAGAGCTTCAATTTAATTATATCAGTTATTACCCGGCCGGGA
ATCTCGGTCGTAATGATTTTTATAATGACGAAAAAAAAAAAAATTGGAAAGAAAACCCCCCCCCCCCCCG
CAGCGTTGGGTCCTGGCCACGGGTGCGCATGATCGTGCTCCTGTCGTTGAGGACCCGGCTAGGCTGGCGG
GGTTGCCTTACTGGTTAGCAGAATGAATCACCGATACGCGAGCGAACGTGAAGCGACTGCTGCTGCAAAA
CGTCTGCGACCTGAGCAACAACATGAATGGTCTTCGGTTTCCGTGTTTCGTAAAGTCTGGAAACGCGGAA
GTCAGCGCCCTGCACCATTATGTTCCGGATCTGCATCGCAGGATGCTGCTGGCTACCCTGTGGAACACCT
ACATCTGTATTAACGAAGCGCTGGCATTGACCCTGAGTGATTTTTCTCTGGTCCCGCCGCATCCATACCG
CCAGTTGTTTACCCTCACAACGTTCCAGTAACCGGGCATGTTCATCATCAGTAACCCGTATCGTGAGCAT
CCTCTCTCGTTTCATCGAGTTACGCTAGGGATAACAGGTAATATAGCATCTTCCGCTGCATAACCCTGCT
TCGGGGTCATTATAGCGATTTTTTCGGTATATCCATCCTTTTTCGCACGATATACAGGATTTTGCCAAAG
GGTTCGTGTAGACTTTCCTTGGTGTATCCAACGGCGTCAGCCGGGCAGGATAGGTGAAGTAGGCCCACCC
GCGAGCGGGTGTTCCTTCTTCACTGTCCCTTATTCGCACCTGGCGGTGCTCAACGGGAATCCTGCTCTGC
GAGGCTGGCCGGCTACCGCCGGCGTAACAGATGAGGGCAAGCGGATGGCTGATGAAACCAAGCCAACCAG
GAAGGGCAGCCCACCTATCAAGGTGTACTGCCTTCCAGACGAACGAAGAGCGATTGAGGAAAAGGCGGCG
GCGGCCGGCATGAGCCTGTCGGCCTACCTGCTGGCCGTCGGCCAGGGCTACAAAATCACGGGCGTCGTGG
ACTATGAGCACGTCCGCGAGCTGGCCCGCATCAATGGCGACCTGGGCCGCCTGGGCGGCCTGCTGAAACT
CTGGCTCACCGACGACCCGCGCACGGCGCGGTTCGGTGATGCCACGATCCTCGCCCTGCTGGCGAAGATC
GAAGAGAAGCAGGACGAGCTTGGCAAGGTCATGATGGGCGTGGTCCGCCCGAGGGCAGAGCCATGACTTT
TTTAGCCGCTAAAACGGCCGGGGGGTGCGCGTGATTGCCAAGCACGTCCCCATGCGCTCCATCAAGAAGA
GGCACTTCGAGCTGTAAGTACATCACCGACGAGCAAGGCAAGACGATCCGCGCCTGTTTTATTGAGAACG
TTGTTCGTGTTGGCCTCAATGGTAGCGATGCGTCATTCAGCGAAGTTCTGGTGCTGATGATGTGGTTCGC
TTTGCCACTGGTCAATGTGGTAAGCCCGTGTAATGTCAGTAACCTTTTTACTGATCTCAGCTTGAGCACG
GTCGCTGATGAGCTTATCCATGGCCCCACGGTAACGGATATGATCCTCTAGGGCGTTGACAAATTCTTTG
TCGGTTTTCATGGGGTAGACGTCAGTGACCAGGGAACGTCTCCCTACAAAAAGTTGCGCATACTTTGCTC
CGTTGTCGACGGCAGGGGTGTCGGACCAGATTGTATCTGTGGCAACGGCCTCATTGCGTCAATGGACCTT
TAAAGCCGGGAAACGAGACTTGAAATGTTTACGTAGAGGTGCATTATAGACCTCACGCGCATATTGAGTG
GTTGCAAAAATGGTTTTGCGAACGGTATCACTGGAGACCCATGCCAGGCAAGGACGGAGGGCATCATAAT
CATGTTCATTGCGTTGGACAGCATGCTTGTTACACGTAAGTATACGGTCGAGAGCATCGTGACGTTGAGA
ATTACAGATGGCAACGTGTCGGTGCATGTATTGGCCGAGATTGTCAAATCGTGGCTCAATATATGGCATG
CCAGGTAAGTCATGGATGTCGGTATGCCATTCAGCCTTCATGTCGATTTCGTTGTCGAGAACTGATGGGT
CCCAGTCAACGTCAGAAGTAAGAACAACATGGGGAAGGGAATGAAGTTCATGACTGGTGGGTGCGCGCAT
ATCCATGTACGGAAGACCCTGTCGTATGTTTAGTGGGATGATGTAATCATCCAGGGTAACAATACGTTGG
TTGCCGCCCACGGTACGAGACCGATCTTGAACACAATTGTGGCAATGTTCAAGTTGGGCGCTGGAATGGA
TGGTTTTACCTTTACCAAGATGCGCGTATTGATGCATGATAACAACAATGGGCCCTCGTTGCGATTCGAC
AAGACCGGCAGCCGTGACAATGTCTAGATTGGACAAGGTATGTTCATTTATACCGGTTATGTTGGCTGAA
CGTCCAGTTTTGTGCAGTACGGTAACATCACTCCCCGCAAGTCCACCGTTGGCACCGCGATCGACAAGTG
CAGATGTGGTATTTTGTACTGTGTGTCGGGAGACTTGGTACTGTAACACATTTGACTGAAGTGACTTGGT
GGTACCATGAGGACGGAGGGAACCCGTTGATACGGTGTTGCGTGACGCTGCAAGTACCTTACGTATGTCG
CCTGGATCCATACGTCCAACCCGATCAGAAAGATGTGCTAGGAGTTCCGTTTCTGGTGCACAATCATGAA
AGGTATCCACGGGAGTTCCATTGTTGTCGTCCGGGGCTGCGTCGCGACTGCCAGTTGCATGTACATGCGC
CATCAAGGGACGTGCCAATCCATTACTAACCGGGAGAACCTTAGCTGGGGCAGCCAATCCCTGAAGTATA
GCCTTAGCATCATCTGAGAGCTGGTTCCACATATCTCTAGGGATATAAGGTCGTTCACGGTTAGTGGGCG
TACTATGATGTCGGTTATTAGTACAATTCTCCCTGCGGGCATGCGCATTGGCTTCATAGAGTACGGAAGG
TGACAAGTCAATATTGTAGTTAACATCCGGATCAGTGTCAAAGTCTGTAGGATGGTAAGAAAGATCAGTA
GAATGAATACTACGCTTTTCCTTGGGACTACGGGAATTAGAGAAGTTGTTTCCTTTATTGTAGAGTGACG
CTGAAGCAAGTAGAAGACTAAGGTAACTCTCGTAGCTAATAGGATTACCTCCTTTGGCTAGGTCAAGAGT
GGCTGTGATCTTCACTTGACAAAGTTCCGGTACATTGTGGACAGCATTCTCCAAAAGACTAAGACACAGT
TGCTTTGGGAGTTGCTCAGCCATTGGTACAGTATTGTGGTAGATACAAAGGTGGTTCTTCCAATGAAGGA
TAAATCCTTCTGCTGTGCCTGTCCATGAGGATCCATATTTCGCCGTAGTTAGGTAACCAAGCGTGGTGGC
TGAACTGATCTTCGCACTTGCTGATTCCGTATAGTGTTTGACAACTTTACAAAACACTTCTTGCGCAGTT
CGCTCTAGCCTGGACAGAGAAGGGACAATCTTCGTCGTTAAGACTCGTGCGAATAGCAAAAGATCACAAA
ATAGCACATCGGCACCGACCAACGATTATTTCCAAGGAAAAAAAGAATGCTTCACTACAAGAAATTGTGT
CATCCCTATACAGAGTCTTGTTACTGTGACAGAAAATTGATGGAAGATGTGGCGGATTGCCTTTACACTA
GCCAACTTGTTCGACTAATTGCAGCTTCTTCTGAGAGGCTTCACCGAGTAACGCGAAGAACACCGGTGTC
TCGTACATGCTCGTCGGTGAACGCTCGTCCAATGACACCCCCCACTTTGTATCAATATCCCAACTTGGTA
GTGAACTGGAATGATACATGCAATTTCGCGCCGCATCAACAGCCACGGGCCACCATCGACGAATAGACTC
GG
Features (pLannotate 1.2.2; 34 found; start..end, strand, type, name):
      6..620     +  rep_origin     oriV: origin of replication for the bacterial F plasmid
    696..915     +  rep_origin     ori2: secondary origin of replication for the bacterial F plasmid; also known as oriS
   1006..1761    +  CDS            repE: replication initiation protein for the bacterial F plasmid; repE
   1764..2014    +  misc_feature   incC: incC; incompatibility region of the bacterial F plasmid
   2176..2679    +  misc_feature   CEN/ARS: S. cerevisiae CEN6 centromere fused to an autonomously replicating sequence
   2680..2866    +  promoter       HIS3 promoter: S. cerevisiae HIS3
   2867..3529    +  CDS            HIS3: imidazoleglycerol-phosphate dehydratase, required for histidine biosynthesis; S. cerevisiae HIS3; yeast auxotrophic marker
   3719..4894    +  CDS            sopA: partitioning protein for the bacterial F plasmid; sopA
   4894..5865    +  CDS            sopB: partitioning protein for the bacterial F plasmid; sopB
   5938..6411    +  misc_feature   sopC: sopC; centromere-like partitioning region of the bacterial F plasmid
   6511..6657    +  CDS            yuaZ (fragment): YUAZ_ECO57 - Protein predicted: Swiss-Prot protein existence level 4. From Escherichia coli O157:H7.
   6671..7069    -  misc_feature   cos: lambda cos site; allows packaging into phage lambda particles
   7087..7120    +  protein_bind   loxP: Cre-mediated recombination occurs in the 8-bp core sequence (GCATACAT). Cre recombinase
   7174..7273    +  misc_feature   bom (fragment): basis of mobility region from pBR322
   7279..7435    -  CDS            lacZα (fragment): LacZα fragment of β-galactosidase; lacZ fragment
   7438..7456    +  promoter       T7 promoter: promoter for bacteriophage T7 RNA polymerase
   7459..7515    +  misc_feature   MCS: pUC18/19 multiple cloning site
   7580..7602    -  protein_bind   lac operator (fragment): The lac repressor binds to the lac operator to inhibit transcription in E. coli. This inhibition can be relieved by adding lactose or isopropyl-β-D-thiogalactopyranoside (IPTG). lac repressor encoded by lacI
   7606..7636    -  promoter       lac promoter: promoter for the E. coli lac operon
   7651..7672    -  protein_bind   CAP binding site: CAP binding activates transcription in the presence of cAMP. E. coli catabolite activator protein
   7685..7748    -  CDS            lacI (fragment): lac repressor; lacI; The lac repressor binds to the lac operator to inhibit transcription in E. coli. This inhibition can be relieved by adding lactose or isopropyl-β-D-thiogalactopyranoside (IPTG).
   7790..7807    +  promoter       tet promoter (fragment): E. coli promoter for tetracycline efflux protein gene
   7895..8551    -  CDS            cat: CAT_ECOLX - Experimental evidence at protein level: Swiss-Prot protein existence level 1. This enzyme is an effector of chloramphenicol resistance in bacteria. From Escherichia coli. This protein is used as a marker in many commonly used cloning vectors, such as pACYC184.
   8552..8654    -  promoter       cat promoter: promoter of the E. coli cat gene encoding chloramphenicol acetyltransferase
   8770..9114    +  CDS            resD (fragment): REDF_ECOLI - Also known as D. Protein inferred from homology: Swiss-Prot protein existence level 3. Acts as a repressor of transcription and as a site-specific resolvase that cleaves at the RfsF site. From Escherichia coli (strain K12).
   9530..9548    +  promoter       T3 promoter: promoter for bacteriophage T3 RNA polymerase
  10252..10626   +  CDS            BleoR: antibiotic-binding protein; Sh ble from Streptoalloteichus hindustanus; confers resistance to bleomycin, phleomycin, and Zeocin™
  10701..10850   +  CDS            FCPA (fragment): FCPA_PHATR - Also known as FCP1. Experimental evidence at transcript level: Swiss-Prot protein existence level 2. The light-harvesting complex (LHC) functions as a light receptor, it captures and delivers excitation energy to photosystems with which it is closely associated. Energy is transferred from the carotenoid and chlorophyll C (or B) to chlorophyll A and the photosynthetic reaction centers where it is used to synthesize ATP and reducing power. From Phaeodactylum tricornutum (Diatom).
  10955..11190   +  CDS            TcR (fragment): tetracycline efflux protein; tet; confers resistance to tetracycline
  11355..11570   +  promoter       URA3 promoter: S. cerevisiae URA3
  11571..12374   +  CDS            URA3: orotidine-5'-phosphate decarboxylase, required for uracil biosynthesis; S. cerevisiae URA3; yeast auxotrophic marker, counterselectable with 5-fluoroorotic acid (5-FOA)
  12618..12965   -  CDS            YPB1_ECOLX (fragment): Protein predicted: Swiss-Prot protein existence level 4. From Escherichia coli.
  13133..13242   +  oriT           oriT: incP origin of transfer
  13275..13646   +  CDS            traJ: oriT-recognizing protein; traJ
