>Addgene plasmid #62862 | p0521s | addgene full sequence | sequence record 254048 | Addgene NGS Result
TCGAGCTGGTTGCCCTCGCCGCTGGGCTGGCGGCCGTCTATGGCCCTGCAAACGCGCCAGAAACGCCGTC
GAAGCCGTGTGCGAGACACCGCGGCCGGCCGCCGGCGTTGTGGATACCTCGCGGAAAACTTGGCCCTCAC
TGACAGATGAGGGGCGGACGTTGACACTTGAGGGGCCGACTCACCCGGCGCGGCGTTGACAGATGAGGGG
CAGGCTCGATTTCGGCCGGCGACGTGGAGCTGGCCAGCCTCGCAAATCGGCGAAAACGCCTGATTTTACG
CGAGTTTCCCACAGATGATGTGGACAAGCCTGGGGATAAGTGCCCTGCGGTATTGACACTTGAGGGGCGC
GACTACTGACAGATGAGGGGCGCGATCCTTGACACTTGAGGGGCAGAGTGCTGACAGATGAGGGGCGCAC
CTATTGACATTTGAGGGGCTGTCCACAGGCAGAAAATCCAGCATTTGCAAGGGTTTCCGCCCGTTTTTCG
GCCACCGCTAACCTGTCTTTTAACCTGCTTTTAAACCAATATTTATAAACCTTGTTTTTAACCAGGGCTG
CGCCCTGTGCGCGTGACCGCGCACGCCGAAGGGGGGTGCCCCCCCTTCTCGAACCCTCCCGGTCGAGTGA
GCGAGGAAGCACCAGGGAACAGCACTTATATATTCTGCTTACACACGATGCCTGAAAAAACTTCCCTTGG
GGTTATCCACTTATCCACGGGGATATTTTTATAATTATTTTTTTTATAGTTTTTAGATCTTCTTTTTTAG
AGCGCCTTGTAGGCCTTTATCCATGCTGGTTCTAGAGAAGGTGTTGTGACAAATTGCCCTTTCAGTGTGA
CAAATCACCCTCAAATGACAGTCCTGTCTGTGACAAATTGCCCTTAACCCTGTGACAAATTGCCCTCAGA
AGAAGCTGTTTTTTCACAAAGTTATCCCTGCTTATTGACTCTTTTTTATTTAGTGTGACAATCTAAAAAC
TTGTCACACTTCACATGGATCTGTCATGGCGGAAACAGCGGTTATCAATCACAAGAAACGTAAAAATAGC
CCGCGAATCGTCCAGTCAAACGACCTCACTGAGGCGGCATATAGTCTCTCCCGGGATCAAAAACGTATGC
TGTATCTGTTCGTTGACCAGATCAGAAAATCTGATGGCACCCTACAGGAACATGACGGTATCTGCGAGAT
CCATGTTGCTAAATATGCTGAAATATTCGGATTGACCTCTGCGGAAGCCAGTAAGGATATACGGCAGGCA
TTGAAGAGTTTCGCGGGGAAGGAAGTGGTTTTTTATCGCCCTGAAGAGGATGCCGGCGATGAAAAAGGCT
ATGAATCTTTTCCTTGGTTTATCAAACGTGCGCACAGTCCATCCAGAGGGCTTTACAGTGTACATATCAA
CCCATATCTCATTCCCTTCTTTATCGGGTTACAGAACCGGTTTACGCAGTTTCGGCTTAGTGAAACAAAA
GAAATCACCAATCCGTATGCCATGCGTTTATACGAATCCCTGTGTCAGTATCGTAAGCCGGATGGCTCAG
GCATCGTCTCTCTGAAAATCGACTGGATCATAGAGCGTTACCAGCTGCCTCAAAGTTACCAGCGTATGCC
TGACTTCCGCCGCCGCTTCCTGCAGGTCTGTGTTAATGAGATCAACAGCAGAACTCCAATGCGCCTCTCA
TACATTGAGAAAAAGAAAGGCCGCCAGACGACTCATATCGTATTTTCCTTCCGCGATATCACTTCCATGA
CGACAGGATAGTCTGAGGGTTATCTGTCACAGATTTGAGGGTGGTTCGTCACATTTGTTCTGACCTACTG
AGGGTAATTTGTCACAGTTTTGCTGTTTCCTTCAGCCTGCATGGATTTTCTCATACTTTTTGAACTGTAA
TTTTTAAGGAAGCCAAATTTGAGGGCAGTTTGTCACAGTTGATTTCCTTCTCTTTCCCTTCGTCATGTGA
CCTGATATCGGGGGTTAGTTCGTCATCATTGATGAGGGTTGATTATCACAGTTTATTACTCTGAATTGGC
TATCCGCGTGTGTACCTCTACCTGGAGTTTTTCCCACGGTGGATATTTCTTCTTGCGCTGAGCGTAAGAG
CTATCTGACAGAACAGTTCTTCTTTGCTTCCTCGCCAGTTCGCTCGCTATGCTCGGTTACACGGCTGCGG
CGAGCATCACGTGCTATAAAAATAATTATAATTTAAATTTTTTAATATAAATATATAAATTAAAAATAGA
AAGTAAAAAAAGAAATTAAAGAAAAAATAGTTTTTGTTTTCCGAAGATGTAAAAGACTCTAGGGGGATCG
CCAACAAATACTACCTTTTACCTTGCTCTTCCTGCTCTCAGGTATTAATGCCGAATTGTTTCATCTTGTC
TGTGTAGAAGACCACACACGAAAATCCTGTGATTTTACATTTTACTTATCGTTAATCGAATGTATATCTA
TTTAATCTGCTTTTCTTGTCTAATAAATATATATGTAAAGTACGCTTTTTGTTGAAATTTTTTAAACCTT
TGTTTATTTTTTTTTCTTCATTCCGTAACTCTTCTACCTTCTTTATTTACTTTCTAAAATCCAAATACAA
AACATAAAAATAAATAAACACAGAGTAAATTCCCAAATTATTCCATCATTAAAAGATACGAGGCGCGTGT
AAGTTACAGGCAAGCGATCCTAGTACACTCTATATTTTTTTATGCCTCGGTAATGATTTTCATTTTTTTT
TTCCACCTAGCGGATGACTCTTTTTTTTTCTTAGCGATTGGCATTATCACATAATGAATTATACATTATA
TAAAGTAATGTGATTTCTTCGAAGAATATACTAAAAAATGAGCAGGCAAGATAAACGAAGGCAAAGATGA
CAGAGCAGAAAGCCCTAGTAAAGCGTATTACAAATGAAACCAAGATTCAGATTGCGATCTCTTTAAAGGG
TGGTCCCCTAGCGATAGAGCACTCGATCTTCCCAGAAAAAGAGGCAGAAGCAGTAGCAGAACAGGCCACA
CAATCGCAAGTGATTAACGTCCACACAGGTATAGGGTTTCTGGACCATATGATACATGCTCTGGCCAAGC
ATTCCGGCTGGTCGCTAATCGTTGAGTGCATTGGTGACTTACACATAGACGACCATCACACCACTGAAGA
CTGCGGGATTGCTCTCGGTCAAGCTTTTAAAGAGGCCCTAGGGGCCGTGCGTGGAGTAAAAAGGTTTGGA
TCAGGATTTGCGCCTTTGGATGAGGCACTTTCCAGAGCGGTGGTAGATCTTTCGAACAGGCCGTACGCAG
TTGTCGAACTTGGTTTGCAAAGGGAGAAAGTAGGAGATCTCTCTTGCGAGATGATCCCGCATTTTCTTGA
AAGCTTTGCAGAGGCTAGCAGAATTACCCTCCACGTTGATTGTCTGCGAGGCAAGAATGATCATCACCGT
AGTGAGAGTGCGTTCAAGGCTCTTGCGGTTGCCATAAGAGAAGCCACCTCGCCCAATGGTACCAACGATG
TTCCCTCCACCAAAGGTGTTCTTATGTAGTTTTACACAGGAGTCTGGACTTGACGCTAGTGATAATAAGT
GACTGAGGTATGTGCTCTTCTTATCTCCTTTTGTAGTGTTGCTCTTATTTTAAACAACTTTGCGGTTTTT
TGATGACTTTGCGATTTTGTTGTTGCTTTGCAGTAAATTGCAAGATTTAATAAAAAAACGCAAAGCAATG
ATTAAAGGATGTTCAGAATGAAACTCATGGAAACACTTAACCAGTGCATAAACGCTGGTCATGAAATGAC
GAAGGCTATCGCCATTGCACAGTTTAATGATGACAGCCCGGAAGCGAGGAAAATAACCCGGCGCTGGAGA
ATAGGTGAAGCAGCGGATTTAGTTGGGGTTTCTTCTCAGGCTATCAGAGATGCCGAGAAAGCAGGGCGAC
TACCGCACCCGGATATGGAAATTCGAGGACGGGTTGAGCAACGTGTTGGTTATACAATTGAACAAATTAA
TCATATGCGTGATGTGTTTGGTACGCGATTGCGACGTGCTGAAGACGTATTTCCACCGGTGATCGGGGTT
GCTGCCCATAAAGGTGGCGTTTACAAAACCTCAGTTTCTGTTCATCTTGCTCAGGATCTGGCTCTGAAGG
GGCTACGTGTTTTGCTCGTGGAAGGTAACGACCCCCAGGGAACAGCCTCAATGTATCACGGATGGGTACC
AGATCTTCATATTCATGCAGAAGACACTCTCCTGCCTTTCTATCTTGGGGAAAAGGACGATGTCACTTAT
GCAATAAAGCCCACTTGCTGGCCGGGGCTTGACATTATTCCTTCCTGTCTGGCTCTGCACCGTATTGAAA
CTGAGTTAATGGGCAAATTTGATGAAGGTAAACTGCCCACCGATCCACACCTGATGCTCCGACTGGCCAT
TGAAACTGTTGCTCATGACTATGATGTCATAGTTATTGACAGCGCGCCTAACCTGGGTATCGGCACGATT
AATGTCGTATGTGCTGCTGATGTGCTGATTGTTCCCACGCCTGCTGAGTTGTTTGACTACACCTCCGCAC
TGCAGTTTTTCGATATGCTTCGTGATCTGCTCAAGAACGTTGATCTTAAAGGGTTCGAGCCTGATGTACG
TATTTTGCTTACCAAATACAGCAATAGCAATGGCTCTCAGTCCCCGTGGATGGAGGAGCAAATTCGGGAT
GCCTGGGGAAGCATGGTTCTAAAAAATGTTGTACGTGAAACGGATGAAGTTGGTAAAGGTCAGATCCGGA
TGAGAACTGTTTTTGAACAGGCCATTGATCAACGCTCTTCAACTGGTGCCTGGAGAAATGCTCTTTCTAT
TTGGGAACCTGTCTGCAATGAAATTTTCGATCGTCTGATTAAACCACGCTGGGAGATTAGATAATGAAGC
GTGCGCCTGTTATTCCAAAACATACGCTCAATACTCAACCGGTTGAAGATACTTCGTTATCGACACCAGC
TGCCCCGATGGTGGATTCGTTAATTGCGCGCGTAGGAGTAATGGCTCGCGGTAATGCCATTACTTTGCCT
GTATGTGGTCGGGATGTGAAGTTTACTCTTGAAGTGCTCCGGGGTGATAGTGTTGAGAAGACCTCTCGGG
TATGGTCAGGTAATGAACGTGACCAGGAGCTGCTTACTGAGGACGCACTGGATGATCTCATCCCTTCTTT
TCTACTGACTGGTCAACAGACACCGGCGTTCGGTCGAAGAGTATCTGGTGTCATAGAAATTGCCGATGGG
AGTCGCCGTCGTAAAGCTGCTGCACTTACCGAAAGTGATTATCGTGTTCTGGTTGGCGAGCTGGATGATG
AGCAGATGGCTGCATTATCCAGATTGGGTAACGATTATCGCCCAACAAGTGCTTATGAACGTGGTCAGCG
TTATGCAAGCCGATTGCAGAATGAATTTGCTGGAAATATTTCTGCGCTGGCTGATGCGGAAAATATTTCA
CGTAAGATTATTACCCGCTGTATCAACACCGCCAAATTGCCTAAATCAGTTGTTGCTCTTTTTTCTCACC
CCGGTGAACTATCTGCCCGGTCAGGTGATGCACTTCAAAAAGCCTTTACAGATAAAGAGGAATTACTTAA
GCAGCAGGCATCTAACCTTCATGAGCAGAAAAAAGCTGGGGTGATATTTGAAGCTGAAGAAGTTATCACT
CTTTTAACTTCTGTGCTTAAAACGTCATCTGCATCAAGAACTAGTTTAAGCTCACGACATCAGTTTGCTC
CTGGAGCGACAGTATTGTATAAGGGCGATAAAATGGTGCTTAACCTGGACAGGTCTCGTGTTCCAACTGA
GTGTATAGAGAAAATTGAGGCCATTCTTAAGGAACTTGAAAAGCCAGCACCCTGATGCGACCTCGTTTTA
GTCTACGTTTATCTGTCTTTACTTAATGTCCTTTGTTACAGGCCAGAAAGCATAACTGGCCTGAATATTC
TCTCTGGGCCCACTGTTCCACTTGTATCGTCGGTCTGATAATCAGACTGGGACCACGGTCCCACTCGTAT
CGTCGGTCTGATTATTAGTCTGGGACCACGGTCCCACTCGTATCGTCGGTCTGATTATTAGTCTGGGACC
ACGGTCCCACTCGTATCGTCGGTCTGATAATCAGACTGGGACCACGGTCCCACTCGTATCGTCGGTCTGA
TTATTAGTCTGGGACCATGGTCCCACTCGTATCGTCGGTCTGATTATTAGTCTGGGACCACGGTCCCACT
CGTATCGTCGGTCTGATTATTAGTCTGGAACCACGGTCCCACTCGTATCGTCGGTCTGATTATTAGTCTG
GGACCACGGTCCCACTCGTATCGTCGGTCTGATTATTAGTCTGGGACCACGATCCCACTCGTGTTGTCGG
TCTGATTATCGGTCTGGGACCACGGTCCCACTTGTATTGTCGATCAGACTATCAGCGTGAGACTACGATT
CCATCAATGCCTGTCAAGGGCAAGTATTGACATGTCGTCGTAACCTGTAGAACGGAGTAACCTCGGTGTG
CGGTTGTATGCCTGCTGTGGATTGCTGCTGTGTCCTGCTTATCCACAACATTTTGCGCACGGTTATGTGG
ACAAAATACCTGGTTACCCAGGCCGTGCCGGCACGTTAACCGGGCTGCATCCGATGCAAGTGTGTCGCTG
TCGACGAGCTCGCGAGCTCGGACATGAGGTTGCCCCGTATTCAGTGTCGCTGATTTGTATTGTCTGAAGT
TGTTTTTACGTTAAGTTGATGCAGATCAATTAATACGATACCTGCGTCATAATTGATTATTTGACGTGGT
TTGATGGCCTCCACGCACGTTGTGATATGTAGATGATAATCATTATCACTTTACGGGTCCTTTCCGGTGA
TCCGACAGGTTACGGGGCGGCGACCTCGCGGGTTTTCGCTATTTATGAAAATTTTCCGGTTTAAGGCGTT
TCCGTTCTTCTTCGTCATAACTTAATGTTTTTATTTAAAATACCCTCTGAAAAGAAAGGAAACGACAGGT
GCTGAAAGCGAGCTTTTTGGCCTCTGTCGTTTCCTTTCTCTGTTTTTGTCCGTGGAATGAACAATGGAAG
TCCGAGCTCATCGCTAATAACTTCGTATAGCATACATTATACGAAGTTATATTCGATGCGGCCGCAAGGG
GTTCGCGTCAGCGGGTGTTGGCGGGTGTCGGGGCTGGCTTAACTATGCGGCATCAGAGCAGATTGTACTG
AGAGTGCACCATATGCGGTGTGAAATACCACACAGATGCGTAAGGAGAAAATACCGCATCAGGCGCCATT
CGCCATTCAGCTGCGCAACTGTTGGGAAGGGCGATCGGTGCGGGCCTCTTCGCTATTACGCCAGCTGGCG
AAAGGGGGATGTGCTGCAAGGCGATTAAGTTGGGTAACGCCAGGGTTTTCCCAGTCACGACGTTGTAAAA
CGACGGCCAGTGAATTGTAATACGACTCACTATAGGGCGAATTCGAGCTCGGTACCCGGGGATCCTCTAG
AGTCGACCTGCAGGCATGCAAGCTTGAGTATTCTATAGTCTCACCTAAATAGCTTGGCGTAATCATGGTC
ATAGCTGTTTCCTGTGTGAAATTGTTATCCGCTCACAATTCCACACAACATACGAGCCGGAAGCATAAAG
TGTAAAGCCTGGGGTGCCTAATGAGTGAGCTAACTCACATTAATTGCGTTGCGCTCACTGCCCGCTTTCC
AGTCGGGAAACCTGTCGTGCCAGCTGCATTAATGAATCGGCCAACGCGAACCCCTTGCGGCCGCCCGGGC
CGTCGACCAATTCTCATGTTTGACAGCTTATCATCGAATTTCTGCCATTCATCCGCTTATTATCACTTAT
TCAGGCGTAGCAACCAGGCGTTTAAGGGCACCAATAACTGCCTTAAAAAAATTACGCCCCGCCCTGCCAC
TCATCGCAGTACTGTTGTAATTCATTAAGCATTCTGCCGACATGGAAGCCATCACAAACGGCATGATGAA
CCTGAATCGCCAGCGGCATCAGCACCTTGTCGCCTTGCGTATAATATTTGCCCATGGTGAAAACGGGGGC
GAAGAAGTTGTCCATATTGGCCACGTTTAAATCAAAACTGGTGAAACTCACCCAGGGATTGGCTGAGACG
AAAAACATATTCTCAATAAACCCTTTAGGGAAATAGGCCAGGTTTTCACCGTAACACGCCACATCTTGCG
AATATATGTGTAGAAACTGCCGGAAATCGTCGTGGTATTCACTCCAGAGCGATGAAAACGTTTCAGTTTG
CTCATGGAAAACGGTGTAACAAGGGTGAACACTATCCCATATCACCAGCTCACCGTCTTTCATTGCCATA
CGAAATTCCGGATGAGCATTCATCAGGCGGGCAAGAATGTGAATAAAGGCCGGATAAAACTTGTGCTTAT
TTTTCTTTACGGTCTTTAAAAAGGCCGTAATATCCAGCTGAACGGTCTGGTTATAGGTACATTGAGCAAC
TGACTGAAATGCCTCAAAATGTTCTTTACGATGCCATTGGGATATATCAACGGTGGTATATCCAGTGATT
TTTTTCTCCATTTTAGCTTCCTTAGCTCCTGAAAATCTCGATAACTCAAAAAATACGCCCGGTAGTGATC
TTATTTCATTATGGTGAAAGTTGGAACCTCTTACGTGCCGATCAACGTCTCATTTTCGCCAAAAGTTGGC
CCAGGGCTTCCCGGTATCAACAGGGACACCAGGATTTATTTATTCTGCGAAGTGATCTTCCGTCACAGGT
ATTTATTCGCGATAAGCTCATGGAGCGGCGTAACCGTCGCACAGGAAGGACAGAGAAAGCGCGGATCTGG
GAAGTGACGGACAGAACGGTCAGGACCTGGATTGGGGAGGCGGTTGCCGCCGCTGCTGCTGACGGTGTGA
CGTTCTCTGTTCCGGTCACACCACATACGTTCCGCCATTCCTATGCGATGCACATGCTGTATGCCGGTAT
ACCGCTGAAAGTTCTGCAAAGCCTGATGGGACATAAGTCCATCAGTTCAACGGAAGTCTACACGAAGGTT
TTTGCGCTGGATGTGGCTGCCCGGCACCGGGTGCAGTTTGCGATGCCGGAGTCTGATGCGGTTGCGATGC
TGAAACAATTATCCTGAGAATAAATGCCTTGGCCTTTATATGGAAATGTGGAACTGAGTGGATATGCTGT
TTTTGTCTGTTAAACAGAGAAGCTGGCTGTTATCCACTGAGAAGCGAACGAAACAGTCGGGAAAATCTCC
CATTATCGTAGAGATCCGCATTATTAATCTCAGGAGCCTGTGTAGCGTTTATAGGAAGTAGTGTTCTGTC
ATGATGCCTGCAAGCGGTAACGAAAACGATTTGAATATGCCTTCAGGAACAATAGAAATCTTCGTGCGGT
GTTACGTTGAAGTGGAGCGGATTATGTCAGCAATGGACAGAACAACCTAATGAACACAGAACCATGATGT
GGTCTGTCCTTTTACAGCCAGTAGTGCTCGCCGCAGTCGAGCGACAGGGCGAAGCCCACCATGATTACGC
CAAGCTCGAAATTAACCCTCACTAAAGGGAACAAAAGCTGGTACCTAACAGGATTAGTGCAATTCGAGTT
GAATCACTGGGAAAAACATTGTCTTCTTTTTTATATTATCATTTGCATTAGTGCTGCAGTCGTAGATACT
TGTTGGTTGAAAGACATCAGCTGGGAGGGACTGGACTAGCGTTTGGTAAGGAGACATACCTGTTAACGTT
GGTTGCAAAATTCCATTTCGCGATTTATGTTATCTGTAAATCCTGATTTGTCTGGAATTCTTGATACTTC
CGTTTTTTTAGAGGCCAATGATTAGCATCGGCGATTCTCAAAATAGCATTTTCGACATGCGGTGCTGATT
TCATAAACATAGACAACGCTTTTACATGTAAAAGTAACTTGCGGACTTGGAACAGTGCTCTGTTTTTGGT
GTGAACGTAACTCAGCAATATTTCTGTGCTAGCAAGGTTTTTTATGATCGACCGAAGATCTCAAAACTCC
GGGTCTTTCAACTGTCTGACTAGACCATGTTCGTAACGTCGGACAGCAGCTTTCGTTGTACTGGTAGAAT
TTCTACGTGCGAAGCACGTGTAGGCAGGTTGAACGACGATCCCTGCCGATGGATGGATTGGCACGCGGCG
GAACGCTTTCGTGATCTACACCACCTGGATCTTCACATATCTTCGAAATCGAAAAATTAACCAAGTCGAC
GGTATCGATAATATTCTAGCTGAGGGTACCCATGGCCAAGTTGACCAGTGCCGTTCCGGTGCTCACCGCG
CGCGACGTCGCCGGAGCGGTCGAGTTCTGGACCGACCGGCTCGGGTTCTCCCGGGACTTCGTGGAGGACG
ACTTCGCCGGTGTGGTCCGGGACGACGTGACCCTGTTCATCAGCGCGGTCCAGGACCAGGTGGTGCCGGA
CAACACCCTGGCCTGGGTGTGGGTGCGCGGCCTGGACGAGCTGTACGCCGAGTGGTCGGAGGTCGTGTCC
ACGAACTTCCGGGACGCCTCCGGGCCGGCCATGACCGAGATCGGCGAGCAGCCGTGGGGGCGGGAGTTCG
CCCTGCGCGACCCGGCCGGCAACTGCGTGCACTTCGTGGCCGAGGAGCAGGACTGACCGACGCCGACCAA
CACCGCCGGTCCGACGCGGCCCGACGGGTCCGAGGCCTCGGAGATCTGGGCCCATGCGGCCGCAACAACT
ACCTCGACTTTGGCTGGGACACTTTCAGTGAGGACAAGAAGCTTCAGAAGCGTGCTATCGAACTCAACCA
GGGACGTGCGGCACAAATGGGCATCCTTGCTCTCATGGTGCACGAACAGTTGGGAGTCTCTATCCTTCCT
TAAAAATTTAATTTTCATTAGTTGCAGTCACTCCGCTTTGGTTTCACAGTCAGGAATAACACTAGCTCGT
CTTCACGTAACTATAACGGTCCTAAGGTAGCGAACGTTGCAGGCCATGCTGTCCAGGCAGGTAGATGACG
ACCATCAGGGACAGCTTCAAGGATCGCTCGCGGCTCTTACCAGCCTAACTTCGATCATTGGACCGCTGAT
CGTCACGGCGATTTATGCCGCCTCGGCGAGCACATGGAACGGGTTGGCATGGATTGTAGGCGCCGCCCTA
TACCTTGTCTGCCTCCCCGCGTTGCGTCGCGGTGCATGGAGCCGGGCCACCTCGACCTGAATGGAAGCCG
GCGGCACCTCGCTAACGGATTCACCACTCCAAGAATTGGAGCCAATCAATTCTTGCGGAGAACTGTGAAT
GCGCAAACCAACCCTTGGCAGAACATATCCATCGCGTCCGCCATCTCCAGCAGCCGCACGCGGCGCATCG
GGGGGGGGGGGGTTTCAATTCATCATTTTTTTTTTATTCTTTTTTTTGATTTCGGTTTCCTTGAAATTTT
TTTGATTCGGTAATCTCCGAACAGAAGGAAGAACGAAGGAAGGAGCACAGACTTAGATTGGTATATATAC
GCATATGTAGTGTTGAAGAAACATGAAATTGCCCAGTATTCTTAACCCAACTGCACAGAACAAAAACCTG
CAGGAAACGAAGATAAATCATGTCGAAAGCTACATATAAGGAACGTGCTGCTACTCATCCTAGTCCTGTT
GCTGCCAAGCTATTTAATATCATGCACGAAAAGCAAACAAACTTGTGTGCTTCATTGGATGTTCGTACCA
CCAAGGAATTACTGGAGTTAGTTGAAGCATTAGGTCCCAAAATTTGTTTACTAAAAACACATGTGGATAT
CTTGACTGATTTTTCCATGGAGGGCACAGTTAAGCCGCTAAAGGCATTATCCGCCAAGTACAATTTTTTA
CTCTTCGAAGACAGAAAATTTGCTGACATTGGTAATACAGTCAAATTGCAGTACTCTGCGGGTGTATACA
GAATAGCAGAATGGGCAGACATTACGAATGCACACGGTGTGGTGGGCCCAGGTATTGTTAGCGGTTTGAA
GCAGGCGGCGGAAGAAGTAACAAAGGAACCTAGAGGCCTTTTGATGTTAGCAGAATTGTCATGCAAGGGC
TCCCTAGCTACTGGAGAATATACTAAGGGTACTGTTGACATTGCGAAGAGCGACAAAGATTTTGTTATCG
GCTTTATTGCTCAAAGAGACATGGGTGGAAGAGATGAAGGTTACGATTGGTTGATTATGACACCCGGTGT
GGGTTTAGATGACAAGGGAGACGCATTGGGTCAACAGTATAGAACCGTGGATGATGTGGTCTCTACAGGA
TCTGACATTATTATTGTTGGAAGAGGACTATTTGCAAAGGGAAGGGATGCTAAGGTAGAGGGTGAACGTT
ACAGAAAAGCAGGCTGGGAAGCATATTTGAGAAGATGCGGCCAGCAAAACTAAAAAACTGTATTATAAGT
AAATGCATGTATACTAAACTCACAAATTAGAGCTTCAATTTAATTATATCAGTTATTACCCGGCCGGGAA
TCTCGGTCGTAATGATTTTTATAATGACGAAAAAAAAAAAAATTGGAAAGAAAACCCCCCCCCCCCCGCA
GCGTTGGGTCCTGGCCACGGGTGCGCATGATCGTGCTCCTGTCGTTGAGGACCCGGCTAGGCTGGCGGGG
TTGCCTTACTGGTTAGCAGAATGAATCACCGATACGCGAGCGAACGTGAAGCGACTGCTGCTGCAAAACG
TCTGCGACCTGAGCAACAACATGAATGGTCTTCGGTTTCCGTGTTTCGTAAAGTCTGGAAACGCGGAAGT
CAGCGCCCTGCACCATTATGTTCCGGATCTGCATCGCAGGATGCTGCTGGCTACCCTGTGGAACACCTAC
ATCTGTATTAACGAAGCGCTGGCATTGACCCTGAGTGATTTTTCTCTGGTCCCGCCGCATCCATACCGCC
AGTTGTTTACCCTCACAACGTTCCAGTAACCGGGCATGTTCATCATCAGTAACCCGTATCGTGAGCATCC
TCTCTCGTTTCATCGAGTTACGCTAGGGATAACAGGTAATATAGCATCTTCCGCTGCATAACCCTGCTTC
GGGGTCATTATAGCGATTTTTTCGGTATATCCATCCTTTTTCGCACGATATACAGGATTTTGCCAAAGGG
TTCGTGTAGACTTTCCTTGGTGTATCCAACGGCGTCAGCCGGGCAGGATAGGTGAAGTAGGCCCACCCGC
GAGCGGGTGTTCCTTCTTCACTGTCCCTTATTCGCACCTGGCGGTGCTCAACGGGAATCCTGCTCTGCGA
GGCTGGCCGGCTACCGCCGGCGTAACAGATGAGGGCAAGCGGATGGCTGATGAAACCAAGCCAACCAGGA
AGGGCAGCCCACCTATCAAGGTGTACTGCCTTCCAGACGAACGAAGAGCGATTGAGGAAAAGGCGGCGGC
GGCCGGCATGAGCCTGTCGGCCTACCTGCTGGCCGTCGGCCAGGGCTACAAAATCACGGGCGTCGTGGAC
TATGAGCACGTCCGCGAGCTGGCCCGCATCAATGGCGACCTGGGCCGCCTGGGCGGCCTGCTGAAACTCT
GGCTCACCGACGACCCGCGCACGGCGCGGTTCGGTGATGCCACGATCCTCGCCCTGCTGGCGAAGATCGA
AGAGAAGCAGGACGAGCTTGGCAAGGTCATGATGGGCGTGGTCCGCCCGAGGGCAGAGCCATGACTTTTT
TAGCCGCTAAAACGGCCGGGGGGTGCGCGTGATTGCCAAGCACGTCCCCATGCGCTCCATCAAGAAGAGG
CACTTCGAGCTGTAAGTACATCACCGACGAGCAAGGCAAGACGATCCGCGCCTGTTTTATTGAGAACGTT
GTTCGTGTTGGCCTCAATGGTAGCGATGCGTCATTCAGCGAAGTTCTGGTGCTGATGATGTGGTTCGCTT
TGCCACTGGTCAATGTGGTAAGCCCGTGTAATGTCAGTAACCTTTTTACTGATCTCAGCTTGAGCACGGT
CGCTGATGAGCTTATCCATGGCCCCACGGTAACGGATATGATCCTCTAGGGCGTTGACAAATTCTTTGTC
GGTTTTCATGGGGTAGACGTCAGTGACCAGGGAACGTCTCCCTACAAAAAGTTGCGCATACTTTGCTCCG
TTGTCGACGGCAGGGGTGTCGGACCAGATTGTATCTGTGGCAACGGCCTCATTGCGTCAATGGACCTTTA
AAGCCGGGAAACGAGACTTGAAATGTTTACGTAGAGGTGCATTATAGACCTCACGCGCATATTGAGTGGT
TGCAAAAATGGTTTTGCGAACGGTATCACTGGAGACCCATGCCAGGCAAGGACGGAGGGCATCATAATCA
TGTTCATTGCGTTGGACAGCATGCTTGTTACACGTAAGTATACGGTCGAGAGCATCGTGACGTTGAGAAT
TACAGATGGCAACGTGTCGGTGCATGTATTGGCCGAGATTGTCAAATCGTGGCTCAATATATGGCATGCC
AGGTAAGTCATGGATGTCGGTATGCCATTCAGCCTTCATGTCGATTTCGTTGTCGAGAACTGATGGGTCC
CAGTCAACGTCAGAAGTAAGAACAACATGGGGAAGGGAATGAAGTTCATGACTGGTGGGTGCGCGCATAT
CCATGTACGGAAGACCCTGTCGTATGTTTAGTGGGATGATGTAATCATCCAGGGTAACAATACGTTGGTT
GCCGCCCACGGTACGAGACCGATCTTGAACACAATTGTGGCAATGTTCAAGTTGGGCGCTGGAATGGATG
GTTTTACCTTTACCAAGATGCGCGTATTGATGCATGATAACAACAATGGGCCCTCGTTGCGATTCGACAA
GACCGGCAGCCGTGACAATGTCTAGATTGGACAAGGTATGTTCATTTATACCGGTTATGTTGGCTGAACG
TCCAGTTTTGTGCAGTACGGTAACATCACTCCCCGCAAGTCCACCGTTGGCACCGCGATCGACAAGTGCA
GATGTGGTATTTTGTACTGTGTGTCGGGAGACTTGGTACTGTAACACATTTGACTGAAGTGACTTGGTGG
TACCATGAGGACGGAGGGAACCCGTTGATACGGTGTTGCGTGACGCTGCAAGTACCTTACGTATGTCGCC
TGGATCCATACGTCCAACCCGATCAGAAAGATGTGCTAGGAGTTCCGTTTCTGGTGCACAATCATGAAAG
GTATCCACGGGAGTTCCATTGTTGTCGTCCGGGGCTGCGTCGCGACTGCCAGTTGCATGTACATGCGCCA
TCAAGGGACGTGCCAATCCATTACTAACCGGGAGAACCTTAGCTGGGGCAGCCAATCCCTGAAGTATAGC
CTTAGCATCATCTGAGAGCTGGTTCCACATATCTCTAGGGATATAAGGTCGTTCACGGTTAGTGGGCGTA
CTATGATGTCGGTTATTAGTACAATTCTCCCTGCGGGCATGCGCATTGGCTTCATAGAGTACGGAAGGTG
ACAAGTCAATATTGTAGTTAACATCCGGATCAGTGTCAAAGTCTGTAGGATGGTAAGAAAGATCAGTAGA
ATGAATACTACGCTTTTCCTTGGGACTACGGGAATTAGAGAAGTTGTTTCCTTTATTGTAGAGTGACGCT
GAAGCAAGTAGAAGACTAAGGTAACTCTCGTAGCTAATAGGATTACCTCCTTTGGCTAGGTCAAGAGTGG
CTGTGATCTTCACTTGACAAAGTTCCGGTACATTGTGGACAGCATTCTCCAAAAGACTAAGACACAGTTG
CTTTGGGAGTTGCTCAGCCATTGGTACAGTATTGTGGTAGATACAAAGGTGGTTCTTCCAATGAAGGATA
AATCCTTCTGCTGTGCCTGTCCATGAGGATCCATATTTCGCCGTAGTTAGGTAACCAAGCGTGGTGGCTG
AACTGATCTTCGCACTTGCTGATTCCGTATAGTGTTTGACAACTTTACAAAACACTTCTTGCGCAGTTCG
CTCTAGCCTGGACAGAGAAGGGACAATCTTCGTCGTTAAGACTCGTGCGAATAGCAAAAGATCACAAAAT
AGCACATCGGCACCGACCAACGATTATTTCCAAGGAAAAAAAGAATGCTTCACTACAAGAAATTGTGTCA
TCCCTATACAGAGTCTTGTTACTGTGACAGAAAATTGATGGAAGATGTGGCGGATTGCCTTTACACTAGC
CAACTTGTTCGACTAATTGCAGCTTCTTCTGAGAGGCTTCACCGAGTAACGCGAAGAACACCGGTGTCTC
GTACATGCTCGTCGGTGAACGCTCGTCCAATGACACCCCCCACTTTGTATCAATATCCCAACTTGGTAGT
GAACTGGAATGATACATGCAATTTCGCGCCGCATCAACAGCCACGGGCCACCATCGACGAATAGACTCGG
Features (pLannotate 1.2.2; 34 found; start..end, strand, type, name):
      6..620     +  rep_origin     oriV: origin of replication for the bacterial F plasmid
    696..915     +  rep_origin     ori2: secondary origin of replication for the bacterial F plasmid; also known as oriS
   1006..1761    +  CDS            repE: replication initiation protein for the bacterial F plasmid; repE
   1764..2014    +  misc_feature   incC: incC; incompatibility region of the bacterial F plasmid
   2176..2679    +  misc_feature   CEN/ARS: S. cerevisiae CEN6 centromere fused to an autonomously replicating sequence
   2680..2866    +  promoter       HIS3 promoter: S. cerevisiae HIS3
   2867..3529    +  CDS            HIS3: imidazoleglycerol-phosphate dehydratase, required for histidine biosynthesis; S. cerevisiae HIS3; yeast auxotrophic marker
   3719..4894    +  CDS            sopA: partitioning protein for the bacterial F plasmid; sopA
   4894..5865    +  CDS            sopB: partitioning protein for the bacterial F plasmid; sopB
   5938..6411    +  misc_feature   sopC: sopC; centromere-like partitioning region of the bacterial F plasmid
   6511..6657    +  CDS            yuaZ (fragment): YUAZ_ECO57 - Protein predicted: Swiss-Prot protein existence level 4. From Escherichia coli O157:H7.
   6671..7069    -  misc_feature   cos: lambda cos site; allows packaging into phage lambda particles
   7087..7120    +  protein_bind   loxP: Cre-mediated recombination occurs in the 8-bp core sequence (GCATACAT). Cre recombinase
   7174..7273    +  misc_feature   bom (fragment): basis of mobility region from pBR322
   7279..7435    -  CDS            lacZα (fragment): LacZα fragment of β-galactosidase; lacZ fragment
   7438..7456    +  promoter       T7 promoter: promoter for bacteriophage T7 RNA polymerase
   7459..7515    +  misc_feature   MCS: pUC18/19 multiple cloning site
   7580..7602    -  protein_bind   lac operator (fragment): The lac repressor binds to the lac operator to inhibit transcription in E. coli. This inhibition can be relieved by adding lactose or isopropyl-β-D-thiogalactopyranoside (IPTG). lac repressor encoded by lacI
   7606..7636    -  promoter       lac promoter: promoter for the E. coli lac operon
   7651..7672    -  protein_bind   CAP binding site: CAP binding activates transcription in the presence of cAMP. E. coli catabolite activator protein
   7685..7748    -  CDS            lacI (fragment): lac repressor; lacI; The lac repressor binds to the lac operator to inhibit transcription in E. coli. This inhibition can be relieved by adding lactose or isopropyl-β-D-thiogalactopyranoside (IPTG).
   7790..7807    +  promoter       tet promoter (fragment): E. coli promoter for tetracycline efflux protein gene
   7895..8551    -  CDS            cat: CAT_ECOLX - Experimental evidence at protein level: Swiss-Prot protein existence level 1. This enzyme is an effector of chloramphenicol resistance in bacteria. From Escherichia coli. This protein is used as a marker in many commonly used cloning vectors, such as pACYC184.
   8552..8654    -  promoter       cat promoter: promoter of the E. coli cat gene encoding chloramphenicol acetyltransferase
   8770..9114    +  CDS            resD (fragment): REDF_ECOLI - Also known as D. Protein inferred from homology: Swiss-Prot protein existence level 3. Acts as a repressor of transcription and as a site-specific resolvase that cleaves at the RfsF site. From Escherichia coli (strain K12).
   9530..9548    +  promoter       T3 promoter: promoter for bacteriophage T3 RNA polymerase
  10252..10626   +  CDS            BleoR: antibiotic-binding protein; Sh ble from Streptoalloteichus hindustanus; confers resistance to bleomycin, phleomycin, and Zeocin™
  10701..10850   +  CDS            FCPA (fragment): FCPA_PHATR - Also known as FCP1. Experimental evidence at transcript level: Swiss-Prot protein existence level 2. The light-harvesting complex (LHC) functions as a light receptor, it captures and delivers excitation energy to photosystems with which it is closely associated. Energy is transferred from the carotenoid and chlorophyll C (or B) to chlorophyll A and the photosynthetic reaction centers where it is used to synthesize ATP and reducing power. From Phaeodactylum tricornutum (Diatom).
  10955..11190   +  CDS            TcR (fragment): tetracycline efflux protein; tet; confers resistance to tetracycline
  11354..11569   +  promoter       URA3 promoter: S. cerevisiae URA3
  11570..12373   +  CDS            URA3: orotidine-5'-phosphate decarboxylase, required for uracil biosynthesis; S. cerevisiae URA3; yeast auxotrophic marker, counterselectable with 5-fluoroorotic acid (5-FOA)
  12616..12963   -  CDS            YPB1_ECOLX (fragment): Protein predicted: Swiss-Prot protein existence level 4. From Escherichia coli.
  13131..13240   +  oriT           oriT: incP origin of transfer
  13273..13644   +  CDS            traJ: oriT-recognizing protein; traJ
