[The description below was written by a language model from this plasmid's Addgene catalogue record and pLannotate feature annotations shown in this document.]
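Description:
p0521s is an empty-backbone shuttle episome of about 16.3 kb, built on the pCC1BAC bacterial artificial chromosome and designed to be maintained in three hosts: E. coli, the yeast Saccharomyces cerevisiae, and the diatom Phaeodactylum tricornutum. In E. coli it replicates as a low-copy F-factor plasmid, using ori2 with repE and incC for replication and sopA, sopB and sopC for partitioning. A separate oriV allows inducible amplification to high copy in a suitable host strain such as Epi300. Bacterial selection is by chloramphenicol through the cat gene. Backbone remnants include a lambda cos site, a loxP site, and a pUC-type multiple cloning site within a lacZα/lac promoter region next to a T7 promoter.

The added modules broaden the host range. A CEN6-ARSH4 element with HIS3 gives stable centromeric maintenance and histidine selection in yeast. A separate URA3 cassette provides uracil selection and can be counterselected with 5-FOA. Selection in the diatom relies on a Sh ble cassette conferring Zeocin resistance. The cassette is followed by sequence matching the P. tricornutum FCPA gene, though the annotation does not identify its promoter. The record also lists a P. tricornutum "R1R2" region, which is not annotated in the feature tables. An RP4/IncP oriT with traJ lets the plasmid be mobilised from E. coli into diatom cells by bacterial conjugation, where it is intended to persist as an episome.

The depositor notes that the I-SceI site differs from the canonical recognition sequence and may be cut less efficiently. The depositor and repository sequences differ by only two nucleotides and carry identical annotations.
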