Addgene plasmid #62862: p0521s
Purpose: (Empty Backbone) Episome vector for Phaeodactylum tricornutum (pCC1BAC-based)
Depositing lab: Hamilton Smith. Depositing organization: J. Craig Venter Institute (JCVI). Publication: Designer diatom episomes delivered by bacterial conjugation. Karas BJ, Diner RE, Lefebvre SC, McQuaid J, Phillips AP, Noddings CM, Brunson JK, Valas RE, Deerinck TJ, Jablanovic J, Gillard JT, Beeri K, Ellisman MH, Glass JI, Hutchison CA 3rd, Smith HO, Venter JC, Allen AE, Dupont CL, Weyman PD. Nat Commun. 2015 Apr 21;6:6925. doi: 10.1038/ncomms7925. PubMed 25897682.
Backbone
  Vector backbone: pCC1BAC
  Modifications to backbone: Addition of yeast Cen6-ArsH4-His3, P. tricornutum R1R2, origin of transfer from RP4, P. tricornutum ShBle cassette
  Vector type: Synthetic Biology ; Episomal vector for Phaeodactylum tricornutum
  Selectable markers: Zeocin, URA3, HIS3
Growth in bacteria
  Bacterial resistance: Chloramphenicol, 25 μg/mL
  Growth temperature: 37°C
  Growth strain: Epi300 for inducible high copy expression
  Copy number: Low Copy
Terms and licenses: Academic/Nonprofit Terms; Industry Terms: Not Available to Industry
Depositor comments: Contains yeast URA3 and HIS3 genes for selection in yeast. Contains ShBle cassette for selection in Phaeodactylum tricornutum. Depositor states that the I-SceI restriction site in this plasmid (5’-AGTTACGCTAGGGATAACAGGTAATATAG) varies from the NEB listed recognition sequence and may reduce the efficiency of cleavage using this enzyme.
How to cite: p0521s was a gift from Hamilton Smith (Addgene plasmid # 62862 ; http://n2t.net/addgene:62862 ; RRID:Addgene_62862)
