>Addgene plasmid #62862 | p0521s | addgene partial sequence | sequence record 107194 | HIS3-R 5'-cactcaacgattagcgacca-3'
TATACCTGTGTGGACGTTAATCACTTGCGATTGTGTGGCCTGTTCTGCTACTGCTTCTGCCTCTTTTTCT
GGGAAGATCGAGTGCTCTATCGCTAGGGGACCACCCTTTAAAGAGATCGCAATCTGAATCTTGGTTTCAT
TTGTAATACGCTTTACTAGGGCTTTCTGCTCTGTCATCTTTGCCTTCGTTTATCTTGCCTGCTCATTTTT
TAGTATATTCTTCGAAGAAATCACATTACTTTATATAATGTATAATTCATTATGTGATAATGCCAATCGC
TAAGAAAAAAAAAGAGTCATCCGCTAGGTGGAAAAAAAAAATGAAAATCATTACCGAGGCATAAAAAAAT
ATAGAGTGTACTAGGATCGCTTGCCTGTAACTTACACGCGCCTCGTATCTTTTAATGATGGAATAATTTG
GGAATTTACTCTGTGTTTATTTATTTTTATGTTTTGTATTTGGATTTTAGAAAGTAAATAAAGAAGGTAG
AAGAGTTACGGAATGAAGAAAAAAAAATAAACAAAGGTTTAAAAAATTTCAACAAAAAGCGTACTTTACA
TATATATTTATTAGACAAGAAAAGCAGATTAAATAGATATACATTCGATTAACGATAAGTAAAATGTAAA
ATCACAGGATTTTCGTGTGTGGTCTTCTACACAGACAAGATG
