>Addgene plasmid #62862 | p0521s | addgene partial sequence | sequence record 107196 | LacZ-F2 5'-cctcttcgctattacgccag-3'
CGCCAGGGTTTTCCCAGTCACGACGTTGTAAAACGACGGCCAGTGAATTGTAATACGACTCACTATAGGG
CGAATTCGAGCTCGGTACCCGGGGATCCTCTAGAGTCGACCTGCAGGCATGCAAGCTTGAGTATTCTATA
GTCTCACCTAAATAGCTTGGCGTAATCATGGTCATAGCTGTTTCCTGTGTGAAATTGTTATCCGCTCACA
ATTCCACACAACATACGAGCCGGAAGCATAAAGTGTAAAGCCTGGGGTGCCTAATGAGTGAGCTAACTCA
CATTAATTGCGTTGCGCTCACTGCCCGCTTTCCAGTCGGGAAACCTGTCGTGCCAGCTGCATTAATGAAT
CGGCCAACGCGAACCCCTTGCGGCCGCCCGGGCCGTCGACCAATTCTCATGTTTGACAGCTTATCATCGA
ATTTCTGCCATTCATCCGCTTATTATCACTTATTCAGGCGTAGCAACCAGGCGTTTAAGGGCACCAATAA
CTGCCTTAAAAAAATTACGCCCCGCCCTGCCACTCATCGCAGTACTGTTGTAATTCATTAAGCATTCTGC
CGACATGGAAGCCATCACAAACGGCATGATGAACCTGAATCGCCAGCGGCATCAGCACCTTGTCGCCTTG
CGTATAATATTTGCCCATGGTGAAAACGGGGGCGAAGAAGTTGTCCATATTGGCCACG
